>Addgene plasmid #53909 | CBS_pCSdest | addgene partial sequence | sequence record 153902 | EBV-rev 5'-GTGGTTTGTCCAAACTCATC-3'
ATACGACTCACTATAGTTCTAGAGGCTCGAGAGGATCACCACTTTGTACAAGAAAGCTGGGTTTCACTTC
TGGTCCCGCTCCTGGGCGGCCACGAAGTTCAGCAAGTCAATGGCGGTGACCACCCCGAACACCATCTGCC
GCTGACTGGACTTCCCGGTGCTGTGGTACTGGATCTGCTCGTGCACCACCAGGGCGAAGTGGTCCATCTC
CAGGATGTGCGAGAGCCTGCCCAGCGTGTCCGTGAGGCGGATCTGTTTGAACTGCTTGTAGATGACTTTG
CCAACTTGGTCTGACGGCTGCACCTTCCCGGCAAGCAGGGACGAGAGCATGTTCCCAAGCGTCACCATTC
CCAGGATTACCCCCGCCTCATCCACCACGGGCGCCTGGTCGAAGCCCTTCTCCCGGAGGATCTCGATGGT
GTGCCCACAGGTGATGGTCGGGAGCACGGTCAGCGGGGCTGACAGGCCCAGCTCCTGAACACGGAGGTGC
CACCACCAGGGCTTCTTCTCCGTGAGGTCCTCCTCCTTCAGAAAGCCCTTCTGCAGCATCCACCTGTCGC
TCAGGAACTTGGTCATGTAGTTCCGCACTGAGTCGGGCAGAATGACCACGCAGCGCTGGCCCTCCTGCAG
CTCCTGCGCAGCCTTCACGGCCACCGCCACCGTGCTGCCAGCACTGCCACCGCACAGCAGCCCCTCTTGC
GCGATCAGCATGCGGGCAAAGGTGAACGCCTCCTCATCGTTGCTCTTGAACCACTTGTCCACCACCGTCC
TGTCCAGCACCGTGGGGATGAAGTCGTAGCCGATCCCTTCCACCTCGTAGGTTGTCTGCTCCGTCTGG
