>Addgene plasmid #53909 | CBS_pCSdest | addgene partial sequence | sequence record 153903 | CMV-F 5'-CGCAAATGGGCGGTAGGCGTG-3'
ACCGCCATTCTGCCTGGGGACGTCGGAGCAAGCTTGATTTAGGTGACACTATAGAATACAAGCTACTTGT
TCTTTTTGCAGGATCCCATCGATTCGAATTCAAGGATCACAAGTTTGTACAAAAAAGCAGGCACCATGCC
TTCTGAGACCCCCCAGGCAGAAGTGGGGCCCACAGGCTGCCCCCACCGCTCAGGGCCACACTCGGCGAAG
GGGAGCCTGGAGAAGGGGTCCCCAGAGGATAAGGAAGCCAAGGAGCCCCTGTGGATCCGGCCCGATGCTC
CGAGCAGGTGCACCTGGCAGCTGGGCCGGCCTGCCTCCGAGTCCCCACATCACCACACTGCCCCGGCAAA
ATCTCCAAAAATCTTGCCAGATATTCTGAAGAAAATCGGGGACACCCCTATGGTCAGAATCAACAAGATT
GGGAAGAAGTTCGGCCTGAAGTGTGAGCTCTTGGCCAAGTGTGAGTTCTTCAACGCGGGCGGGAGCGTGA
AGGACCGCATCAGCCTGCGGATGATTGAGGATGCTGAGCGCGACGGGACGCTGAAGCCCGGGGACACGAT
TATCGAGCCGACATCCGGGAACACCGGGATCGGGCTGGCCCTGGCTGCGGCAGTGAGGGGCTATCGCTGC
ATCATCGTGATGCCAGAGAAGATGAGCTCCGAGAAGGTGGACGTGCTGCGGGCACTGGGGGCTGAGATTG
TGAGGACGCCCACCAATGCCAGGTTCGACTCCCCGGAGTCACACGTGGGGGTGGCCTGGCGGCTGAAGAA
CGAA
