[The description below was written by a language model from this plasmid's Addgene catalogue record.]
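Description:
CBS_pCSdest is a mammalian expression plasmid carrying the human CBS gene (cystathionine beta-synthase, also known as CBSL or HIP4) in the pCSDest backbone, a Gateway destination vector derived from the pCS2 family. The 1,656 bp insert was introduced by Gateway recombination into the roughly 4.1 kb backbone, and a depositor comment points to a reference cDNA clone as its source. The plasmid is maintained in E. coli as a high-copy construct under ampicillin selection. No feature table accompanies the record, so the origin of replication, the polyadenylation signal and the recombination sites flanking the insert are not explicitly documented. The record also mentions no epitope tags, reporters or fusion partners.

The record lists two promoters upstream of the insert, CMV and SP6, and this gives the construct two uses. The CMV promoter drives constitutive transcription after transfection into mammalian cells or injection of the DNA into vertebrate embryos. The SP6 bacteriophage promoter allows in vitro transcription of CBS mRNA from the plasmid template, the usual way to make synthetic message for microinjection.

The associated publication is a survey of how human chromosome 21 genes affect early development in zebrafish (Danio rerio). This suggests that the plasmid belongs to a set of chromosome 21 gene clones built in the same vector to test the effect of expressing each gene in embryos. CBS lies on chromosome 21, so the construct is relevant to studies of gene dosage effects associated with trisomy 21. It can also serve more generally for expressing human CBS in vertebrate cells.
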