Addgene plasmid #53909: CBS_pCSdest
Depositing lab: Roger Reeves. Depositing organization: Johns Hopkins University and School of Medicine. Publication: Survey of Human Chromosome 21 Gene Expression Effects on Early Development in Danio rerio. Edie S, Zaghloul NA, Leitch CC, Klinedinst DK, Lebron J, Thole JF, McCallion AS, Katsanis N, Reeves RH. G3 (Bethesda). 2018 Jul 2;8(7):2215-2223. doi: 10.1534/g3.118.200144. PubMed 29760202.
Backbone
  Vector backbone: pCSDest
  Backbone manufacturer: Lawson Lab (Addgene Plasmid 22423)
  Backbone size w/o insert (bp): 4095
  Vector type: Mammalian Expression
Growth in bacteria
  Bacterial resistance: Ampicillin, 100 μg/mL
  Growth temperature: 37°C
  Growth strain: Top10
  Copy number: High Copy
Gene/Insert
  Gene/Insert name: CBS
  Species: H. sapiens (human)
  Insert size (bp): 1656
  Entrez Gene: CBS (a.k.a. CBSL, HIP4)
  Promoter: SP6 and CMV
  Cloning method: Gateway Cloning
  Sequencing primers: 5′ CMV-F; 3′ EBV-Rev
Terms and licenses: Academic/Nonprofit Terms; Industry Terms
Depositor comments: BC011381
How to cite: CBS_pCSdest was a gift from Roger Reeves (Addgene plasmid # 53909 ; http://n2t.net/addgene:53909 ; RRID:Addgene_53909)
